>Addgene plasmid #74390 | pcDNA3 Flag MFF iso4 WT | addgene partial sequence | sequence record 142042 | CMV-F 5'-CGCAAATGGGCGGTAGGCGTG-3'
CTCTCTGGCTACTAGAGAACCCACTGCTTACTGGCTTATCGAAATTAATACGACTCACTATAGGGAGACC
CAAGCTGGCTAGTTAAGCTGAGCATCAACAAGTTTGTACAAAAAAGCAGGCTTCACCATGGATTACAAGG
ACGACGATGACAAGGGCGGATCTATGGCAGAAATTAGTCGAATTCAGTACGAAATGGAATATACTGAAGG
CATTAGTCAGCGAATGAGGGTCCCAGAAAAGTTAAAAGTAGCACCGCCAAACGCTGACCTGGAACAAGGA
TTCCAAGAAGGAGTTCCAAATGCTAGTGTGATAATGCAAGTTCCGGAGAGGATTGTTGTAGCAGGAAATA
ATGAAGATGTTTCATTTTCAAGACCAGCAGATCTTGACCTTATTCAGTCAACTCCCTTTAAACCCCTGGC
ACTGAAAACACCACCTCGTGTACTTACGCTGAGTGAAAGACCACTAGATTTTCTGGATTTAGAAAGACCT
CCTACAACCCCTCAAAATGAAGAAATCCGAGCAGTTGGCAGACTAAAAAGAGAGCGGTCTATGAGTGAAA
ATGCTGTTCGCCAAAATGGACAGCTGGTCAGAAATGATTCTCTGTATGGCATTTCAAATATAGATACAAC
CATTGAAGGAACGTCAGATGACCTGACTGTTGTAGATGCAGCTTCACTAAGACGACAGATAATCAAACTA
AATAGACGTCTACAACTTCTGGAAGAGGAGAACAAAGAACGTGCTAAAAGAGAAATGGTCATGTATTCAA
TTACTGTAGCTTTCTGGCTGCTTAATAGCTGGCTCTGGTTTCGCCGCTAGGACCCAGCTTTCTTGTACAA
AGTGGTTGATGCTGTTAACGGGAAGCCTATCCCTAACCCTCTCCTCGGTCTCGATTCTACGCGTACCGGT
GCTGGTGGCTGTTGTCCTGGCTGTTGCGGTGGCGGCTAGTAATGAGTTTAAACGGGG
