[The description below was written by a language model from this plasmid's Addgene catalogue record.]
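Description:
pcDNA3 Flag MFF iso4 WT is a mammalian expression plasmid built on the pcDNA3 backbone that encodes human mitochondrial fission factor (MFF), isoform 4, in its wild-type form with a Flag epitope fused to the N terminus. It is propagated in E. coli under ampicillin selection; the copy number is recorded as unknown. No feature table accompanies the entry, so the promoter and other regulatory elements are not explicitly stated. The standard pcDNA3 backbone generally drives inserts from the CMV immediate-early promoter with a bovine growth hormone polyadenylation signal and carries a neomycin resistance cassette for G418 selection in mammalian cells, but the presence of these elements in this particular plasmid cannot be confirmed from the record.

MFF is an outer mitochondrial membrane protein that acts as a receptor recruiting the dynamin-related GTPase Drp1 to mitochondria, promoting fission. The N-terminal Flag tag allows the expressed protein to be detected by immunoblotting or immunofluorescence and recovered by immunoprecipitation with anti-Flag antibodies, independent of isoform-specific MFF reagents. The plasmid comes from work examining how AMP-activated protein kinase drives mitochondrial fission in response to energy stress. The "WT" designation suggests it serves as the unmutated reference for comparison with altered versions of the protein, although the record does not describe any such variants. Typical uses would be transient or stable overexpression of this specific MFF isoform in cultured mammalian cells, for example to study its localization, modification, binding partners or effects on mitochondrial morphology.
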