Addgene plasmid #74390: pcDNA3 Flag MFF iso4 WT
Purpose: Flag tagged human MFF isoform 4
Depositing lab: Reuben Shaw. Depositing organization: Salk Institute for Biological Studies. Publication: Metabolism. AMP-activated protein kinase mediates mitochondrial fission in response to energy stress. Toyama EQ, Herzig S, Courchet J, Lewis TL Jr, Loson OC, Hellberg K, Young NP, Chen H, Polleux F, Chan DC, Shaw RJ. Science. 2016 Jan 15;351(6270):275-81. doi: 10.1126/science.aab4138. PubMed 26816379.
Backbone
  Vector backbone: pcDNA3
  Vector type: Mammalian Expression
Growth in bacteria
  Bacterial resistance: Ampicillin, 100 μg/mL
  Growth temperature: 37°C
  Growth strain: DH5alpha
  Copy number: Unknown
Gene/Insert
  Gene/Insert name: Flag-MFF (alt name: Q9GZY8-4)
  Species: H. sapiens (human)
  Entrez Gene: MFF (a.k.a. C2orf33, EMPF2, GL004)
  Tag / fusion protein: Flag (N terminal on insert)
Terms and licenses: Academic/Nonprofit Terms; Industry Terms: Not Available to Industry
How to cite: pcDNA3 Flag MFF iso4 WT was a gift from Reuben Shaw (Addgene plasmid # 74390 ; http://n2t.net/addgene:74390 ; RRID:Addgene_74390)
